Addgene plasmid #27693: BIN1-pmCherryN1
Depositing lab: Christien Merrifield. Depositing organization: MRC Laboratory of Molecular Biology. Publication: A high precision survey of the molecular dynamics of Mammalian clathrin-mediated endocytosis. Taylor MJ, Perrais D, Merrifield CJ. PLoS Biol. 2011 Mar . 9(3):e1000604. 10.1371/journal.pbio.1000604 PubMed 21445324.
Backbone
  Vector backbone: pmCherry-N1
  Backbone manufacturer: Clontech
  Backbone size w/o insert (bp): 4722
  Vector type: Mammalian Expression
  Selectable markers: Neomycin (select with G418)
Growth in bacteria
  Bacterial resistance: Kanamycin, 50 μg/mL
  Growth temperature: 37°C
  Growth strain: DH5alpha
  Copy number: Unknown
Gene/Insert
  Gene/Insert name: BIN1
  Species: M. musculus (mouse)
  Insert size (bp): 1500
  Entrez Gene: Bin1 (a.k.a. ALP-1, Am, Amphl, BRAMP-2, SH3P9)
  Tag / fusion protein: mCherry (C terminal on insert)
  Cloning method: Restriction Enzyme; 5′ cloning site EcoRI (not destroyed); 3′ cloning site BamHI (not destroyed)
  Sequencing primers: 5′ CMV-F; 3′ mCherry-R 5'-TTGGTCACCTTCAGCTTGG
Terms and licenses: Academic/Nonprofit Terms; Industry Terms: Not Available to Industry
Depositor comments: Cloned from IMAGE clone: 5718309 (MGC:90098).
How to cite: BIN1-pmCherryN1 was a gift from Christien Merrifield (Addgene plasmid # 27693 ; http://n2t.net/addgene:27693 ; RRID:Addgene_27693)
