[The description below was written by a language model from this plasmid's Addgene catalogue record.]
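Description:
BIN1-pmCherryN1 is a mammalian expression plasmid built on the Clontech pmCherry-N1 backbone (about 4.7 kb without insert). It carries a roughly 1.5 kb mouse Bin1 coding sequence (also known as amphiphysin-like protein or SH3P9) derived from an IMAGE/MGC cDNA clone. The insert was placed between the EcoRI and BamHI sites of the multiple cloning site, both of which were preserved. This puts BIN1 upstream of and in frame with mCherry, so the red fluorescent protein is fused to the C terminus of BIN1. The record does not explicitly name the promoter. However, the use of a CMV forward sequencing primer fits the CMV immediate-early promoter that normally drives expression in the N1 vector series. The plasmid is propagated in E. coli under kanamycin selection, and the neomycin resistance marker allows G418 selection of stably transfected mammalian cells. The copy number is listed as unknown, and no feature table is provided, so the origins of replication and polyadenylation signals are not documented here.

The construct is meant for live-cell fluorescence imaging of BIN1, a BAR- and SH3-domain protein involved in membrane curvature and endocytic trafficking. It was deposited in connection with a study that surveyed the molecular dynamics of mammalian clathrin-mediated endocytosis. This suggests it was used to follow the timing and localisation of BIN1 recruitment at endocytic sites relative to other fluorescently tagged components. The mCherry tag makes it suitable for two-colour experiments with green reporters.
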