>Addgene plasmid #27693 | BIN1-pmCherryN1 | addgene partial sequence | sequence record 34029 | 27693 with mCherry-R
GGGCGGCCTGCCCTGCCCTCGATCTCGAACTCGTGGCCGTTCACGGAGCCCTCCATGTGCACCTTGAAGC
GCATGAACTCCTTGATGATGGCCATGTTATCCTCCTCGCCCTTGCTCACCATGGTGGCGACCGGTGGATC
CCGCAGCTGACCCTTGGTCGAACCCGAGGTCGAACCCATCCGCTGCACCCGCTCTGTAAAATTCTCCGGG
AAGACGCCGCGGCATTTCTCCAGTTCCTTGTGCTGATTCCAGTCGCTCTCCTTCACACCCATGAGCCAGC
CTTCATCCTGCTCCTCTGGGTTCTGGAAAGGAATCACCAACACCACATCGCCAGCTTTGAGTTGCAGCTC
ATCAGTGTCAGTGGCCGTGTAATCATGCTGGGCTTGAACCTTGAACATGAATCCCGGGGGCAGGTCCAAG
CGTCCAGTCCCAGCGCTGCCCTCCACCGCCCCATTCACAGTTGCGGAGAAGGTCTCCACCACCACAGCCG
GAAGAGAGCTGGAGGTTGCTTCACTGGCTGCTGTCTCCCCTGGCTCCTGGGCTCCACCCACCACCTCGGA
GGCCTCTGCTGGCTGGGAGGGGGTGGTCACGCTGATCTCAGGGACAAATGCGTCATCAAAAAGGCTGAGA
ATCTGCTCCTGCTTCATCTCCTTGGATGGGGTGTGTTTGGGAGGCGGAGGGACAGGTGGGCCTTTCCGGA
GCTGAGATGGGGACTTGGGGATGGTAGCCCCGGGTGAGGCCCCACTGGCCGGCTCTGGCTCATGGTTCAC
TCTGATCTCAGGGGTAGCAGCAGGGGAGCCATCTGGAGGA
